>Addgene plasmid #11259 | pRS420 | depositor full sequence | sequence record 6933 | Author sequence
TCGCGCGTTTCGGTGATGACGGTGAAAACCTCTGACACATGCAGCTCCCGGAGACGGTCACAGCTTGTCT
GTAAGCGGATGCCGGGAGCAGACAAGCCCGTCAGGGCGCGTCAGCGGGTGTTGGCGGGTGTCGGGGCTGG
CTTAACTATGCGGCATCAGAGCAGATTGTACTGAGAGTGCACCATAATCATCGATGAATTCGAGCTCGTT
TTCGACACTGGATGGCGGCGTTAGTATCGAATCGACAGCAGTATAGCGACCAGCATTCACATACGATTGA
CGCATGATATTACTTTCTGCGCACTTAACTTCGCATCTGGGCAGATGATGTCGAGGCGAAAAAAAATATA
AATCACGCTAACATTTGATTAAAATAGAACAACTACAATATAAAAAAACTATACAAATGACAAGTTCTTG
AAAACAAGAATCTTTTTATTGTCAGTACTGATTAGAAAAACTCATCGAGCATCAAATGAAACTGCAATTT
ATTCATATCAGGATTATCAATACCATATTTTTGAAAAAGCCGTTTCTGTAATGAAGGAGAAAACTCACCG
AGGCAGTTCCATAGGATGGCAAGATCCTGGTATCGGTCTGCGATTCCGACTCGTCCAACATCAATACAAC
CTATTAATTTCCCCTCGTCAAAAATAAGGTTATCAAGTGAGAAATCACCATGAGTGACGACTGAATCCGG
TGAGAATGGCAAAAGCTTATGCATTTCTTTCCAGACTTGTTCAACAGGCCAGCCATTACGCTCGTCATCA
AAATCACTCGCATCAACCAAACCGTTATTCATTCGTGATTGCGCCTGAGCGAGACGAAATACGCGATCGC
TGTTAAAAGGACAATTACAAACAGGAATCGAATGCAACCGGCGCAGGAACACTGCCAGCGCATCAACAAT
ATTTTCACCTGAATCAGGATATTCTTCTAATACCTGGAATGCTGTTTTGCCGGGGATCGCAGTGGTGAGT
AACCATGCATCATCAGGAGTACGGATAAAATGCTTGATGGTCGGAAGAGGCATAAATTCCGTCAGCCAGT
TTAGTCTGACCATCTCATCTGTAACATCATTGGCAACGCTACCTTTGCCATGTTTCAGAAACAACTCTGG
CGCATCGGGCTTCCCATACAATCGATAGATTGTCGCACCTGATTGCCCGACATTATCGCGAGCCCATTTA
TACCCATATAAATCAGCATCCATGTTGGAATTTAATCGCGGCCTCGAAACGTGAGTCTTTTCCTTACCCA
TGGTTGTTTATGTTCGGATGTGATGTGAGAACTGTATCCTAGCAAGATTTTAAAAGGAAGTATATGAAAG
AAGAACCTCAGTGGCAAATCCTAACCTTTTATATTTCTCTACAGGGGCGCGGCGTGGGGACAATTCAACG
CGTCTGTGAGGGGAGCGTTTCCCTGCTCGCAGGTCTGCAGCGAGGAGCCGTAATTTTTGCTTCGCGCCGT
GCGGCCATCAAAATGTATGGATGCAAATGATTATACATGGGGATGTATGGGCTAAATGTACGGGCGACAG
TCACATCATGCCCCTGAGCTGCGCACGTCAAGACTGTCAAGGAGGGTATTCTGGGCCTCCATGTCGCTGG
CCGGGTGACCCGGCGGGGACGAGGCAAGCTAAACAGATCTGGCGCGCCTTAATTAACCCTATGCGGTGTG
AAATACCGCACAGATGCGTAAGGAGAAAATACCGCATCAGGAAATTGTAAACGTTAATATTTTGTTAAAA
TTCGCGTTAAATTTTTGTTAAATCAGCTCATTTTTTAACCAATAGGCCGAAATCGGCAAAATCCCTTATA
AATCAAAAGAATAGACCGAGATAGGGT
[37 nt withheld, positions 1848-1884]
AAAGAACGTGGACTCCAACGTCAAAGG
[49 nt withheld, positions 1912-1960]
T
[91 nt withheld, positions 1962-2052]
G
[124 nt withheld, positions 2054-2177]
CGCGCCATTCGCCATTCAGGCTGCGCAACTGTTGGGAAGGGCGATCGGTGCGGGCCTCTTCGCTATTACG
CCAGCTGGCGAAAGGGGGATGTGCTGCAAGGCGATTAAGTTGGGTAACGCCAGGGTTTTCCCAGTCACGA
CGTTGTAAAACGACGGCCAGTGAGCGCGCGTAATACGACTCACTATAGGGCGAATTGGGTACCGGGCCCC
CCCTCGAGGTCGACGGTATCGATAAGCTTGATATCGAATTCCTGCAGCCCGGGGGATCCACTAGTTCTAG
AGCGGCCGCCACCGCGGTGGAGCTCCAGCTTTTGTTCCCTTTAGTGAGGGTTAATTGCGCGCTTGGCGTA
ATCATGGTCATAGCTGTTTCCTGTGTGAAATTGTTATCCGCTCACAATTCCACACAACATACGAGCCGGA
AGCATAAAGTGTAAAGCCTGGGGTGCCTAATGAGTGAGCTAACTCACATTAATTGCGTTGCGCTCACTGC
CCGCTTTCCAGTCGGGAAACCTGTCGTGCCAGCTGCATTAATGAATCGGCCAACGCGCGGGGAGAGGCGG
TTTGCGTATTGGGCGCTCTTCCGCTTCCTCGCTCACTGACTCGCTGCGCTCGGTCGTTCGGCTGCGGCGA
GCGGTATCAGCTCACTCAAAGGCGGTAATACGGTTATCCACAGAATCAGGGGATAACGCAGGAAAGAACA
TGTGAGCAAAAGGCCAGCAAAAGGCCAGGAACCGTAAAAAGGCCGCGTTGCTGGCGTTTTTCCATAGGCT
CCGCCCCCCTGACGAGCATCACAAAAATCGACGCTCAAGTCAGAGGTGGCGAAACCCGACAGGACTATAA
AGATACCAGGCGTTTCCCCCTGGAAGCTCCCTCGTGCGCTCTCCTGTTCCGACCCTGCCGCTTACCGGAT
ACCTGTCCGCCTTTCTCCCTTCGGGAAGCGTGGCGCTTTCTCATAGCTCACGCTGTAGGTATCTCAGTTC
GGTGTAGGTCGTTCGCTCCAAGCTGGGCTGTGTGCACGAACCCCCCGTTCAGCCCGACCGCTGCGCCTTA
TCCGGTAACTATCGTCTTGAGTCCAACCCGGTAAGACACGACTTATCGCCACTGGCAGCAGCCACTGGTA
ACAGGATTAGCAGAGCGAGGTATGTAGGCGGTGCTACAGAGTTCTTGAAGTGGTGGCCTAACTACGGCTA
CACTAGAAGGACAGTATTTGGTATCTGCGCTCTGCTGAAGCCAGTTACCTTCGGAAAAAGAGTTGGTAGC
TCTTGATCCGGCAAACAAACCACCGCTGGTAGCGGTGGTTTTTTTGTTTGCAAGCAGCAGATTACGCGCA
GAAAAAAAGGATCTCAAGAAGATCCTTTGATCTTTTCTACGGGGTCTGACGCTCAGTGGAACGAAAACTC
ACGTTAAGGGATTTTGGTCATGAGATTATCAAAAAGGATCTTCACCTAGATCCTTTTAAATTAAAAATGA
AGTTTTAAATCAATCTAAAGTATATATGAGTAAACTTGGTCTGACAGTTACCAATGCTTAATCAGTGAGG
CACCTATCTCAGCGATCTGTCTATTTCGTTCATCCATAGTTGCCTGACTCCCCGTCGTGTAGATAACTAC
GATACGGGAGGGCTTACCATCTGGCCCCAGTGCTGCAATGATACCGCGAGACCCACGCTCACCGGCTCCA
GATTTATCAGCAATAAACCAGCCAGCCGGAAGGGCCGAGCGCAGAAGTGGTCCTGCAACTTTATCCGCCT
CCATCCAGTCTATTAATTGTTGCCGGGAAGCTAGAGTAAGTAGTTCGCCAGTTAATAGTTTGCGCAACGT
TGTTGCCATTGCTACAGGCATCGTGGTGTCACGCTCGTCGTTTGGTATGGCTTCATTCAGCTCCGGTTCC
CAACGATCAAGGCGAGTTACATGATCCCCCATGTTGTGCAAAAAAGCGGTTAGCTCCTTCGGTCCTCCGA
TCGTTGTCAGAAGTAAGTTGGCCGCAGTGTTATCACTCATGGTTATGGCAGCACTGCATAATTCTCTTAC
TGTCATGCCATCCGTAAGATGCTTTTCTGTGACTGGTGAGTACTCAACCAAGTCATTCTGAGAATAGTGT
ATGCGGCGACCGAGTTGCTCTTGCCCGGCGTCAATACGGGATAATACCGCGCCACATAGCAGAACTTTAA
AAGTGCTCATCATTGGAAAACGTTCTTCGGGGCGAAAACTCTCAAGGATCTTACCGCTGTTGAGATCCAG
TTCGATGTAACCCACTCGTGCACCCAACTGATCTTCAGCATCTTTTACTTTCACCAGCGTTTCTGGGTGA
GCAAAAACAGGAAGGCAAAATGCCGCAAAAAAGGGAATAAGGGCGACACGGAAATGTTGAATACTCATAC
TCTTCCTTTTTCAATATTATTGAAGCATTTATCAGGGTTATTGTCTCATGAGCGGATACATATTTGAATG
TATTTAGAAAAATAAACAAATAGGGGTTCCGCGCACATTTCCCCGAAAAGTGCCACCTGAACGAAGCATC
TGTGCTTCATTTTGTAGAACAAAAATGCAACGCGAGAGCGCTAATTTTTCAAACAAAGAATCTGAGCTGC
ATTTTTACAGAACAGAAATGCAACGCGAAAGCGCTATTTTACCAACGAAGAATCTGTGCTTCATTTTTGT
AAAACAAAAATGCAACGCGAGAGCGCTAATTTTTCAAACAAAGAATCTGAGCTGCATTTTTACAGAACAG
AAATGCAACGCGAGAGCGCTATTTTACCAACAAAGAATCTATACTTCTTTTTTGTTCTACAAAAATGCAT
CCCGAGAGCGCTATTTTTCTAACAAAGCATCTTAGATTACTTTTTTTCTCCTTTGTGCGCTCTATAATGC
AGTCTCTTGATAACTTTTTGCACTGTAGGTCCGTTAAGGTTAGAAGAAGGCTACTTTGGTGTCTATTTTC
TCTTCCATAAAAAAAGCCTGACTCCACTTCCCGCGTTTACTGATTACTAGCGAAGCTGCGGGTGCATTTT
TTCAAGATAAAGGCATCCCCGATTATATTCTATACCGATGTGGATTGCGCATACTTTGTGAACAGAAAGT
GATAGCGTTGATGATTCTTCATTGGTCAGAAAATTATGAACGGTTTCTTCTATTTTGTCTCTATATACTA
CGTATAGGAAATGTTTACATTTTCGTATTGTTTTCGATTCACTCTATGAATAGTTCTTACTACAATTTTT
TTGTCTAAAGAGTAATACTAGAGATAAACATAAAAAATGTAGAGGTCGAGTTTAGATGCAAGTTCAAGGA
GCGAAAGGTGGATGGGTAGGTTATATAGGGATATAGCACAGAGATATATAGCAAAGAGATACTTTTGAGC
AATGTTTGTGGAAGCGGTATTCGCAATATTTTAGTAGCTCGTTACAGTCCGGTGCGTTTTTGGTTTTTTG
AAAGTGCGTCTTCAGAGCGCTTTTGGTTTTCAAAAGCGCTCTGAAGTTCCTATACTTTCTAGAGAATAGG
AACTTCGGAATAGGAACTTCAAAGCGTTTCCGAAAACGAGCGCTTCCGAAAATGCAACGCGAGCTGCGCA
CATACAGCTCACTGTTCACGTCGCACCTATATCTGCGTGTTGCCTGTATATATATATACATGAGAAGAAC
GGCATAGTGCGTGTTTATGCTTAAATGCGTACTTATATGCGTCTATTTATGTAGGATGAAAGGTAGTCTA
GTACCTCCTGTGATATTATCCCATTCCATGCGGGGTATCGTATGCTTCCTTCAGCACTACCCTTTAGCTG
TTCTATATGCTGCCACTCCTCAATTGGATTAGTCTCATCCTTCAATGCTATCATTTCCTTTGATATTGGA
TCATATCTAAGAAACCATTATTATCATGACATTAACCTATAAAAATAGGCGTATCACGAGGCCCTTTCGT
C
Features (pLannotate 1.2.2; 17 found; start..end, strand, type, name):
    137..186     +  misc_feature   bom (fragment): basis of mobility region from pBR322
    249..1605    -  gene           kanMX: yeast selectable marker conferring kanamycin resistance (Wach et al., 1994)
   1670..1721    +  misc_feature   bom (fragment): basis of mobility region from pBR322
   1722..2177    -  rep_origin     f1 ori (sequence partly withheld): f1 bacteriophage origin of replication; arrow indicates direction of (+) strand synthesis
   2185..2340    -  CDS            lacZα (fragment): LacZα fragment of β-galactosidase; lacZ fragment
   2348..2366    +  promoter       T7 promoter: promoter for bacteriophage T7 RNA polymerase
   2375..2482    -  misc_feature   MCS: pBluescript multiple cloning site
   2495..2513    -  promoter       T3 promoter: promoter for bacteriophage T3 RNA polymerase
   2558..2574    -  protein_bind   lac operator: The lac repressor binds to the lac operator to inhibit transcription in E. coli. This inhibition can be relieved by adding lactose or isopropyl-β-D-thiogalactopyranoside (IPTG). lac repressor encoded by lacI
   2582..2612    -  promoter       lac promoter: promoter for the E. coli lac operon
   2627..2648    -  protein_bind   CAP binding site: CAP binding activates transcription in the presence of cAMP. E. coli catabolite activator protein
   2661..2753    -  CDS            lacI (fragment): lac repressor; lacI; The lac repressor binds to the lac operator to inhibit transcription in E. coli. This inhibition can be relieved by adding lactose or isopropyl-β-D-thiogalactopyranoside (IPTG).
   2936..3524    -  rep_origin     ori: high-copy-number ColE1/pMB1/pBR322/pUC origin of replication
   3695..4555    -  CDS            AmpR: β-lactamase; bla; confers resistance to ampicillin, carbenicillin, and related antibiotics
   4556..4660    -  promoter       AmpR promoter: bla
   4687..6029    -  rep_origin     2μ ori: yeast 2μ plasmid origin of replication
   6098..35      +  CDS            rop (fragment) (across the origin): Rop protein, which maintains plasmids at low copy number; rop
