[The description below was written by a language model from this plasmid's Addgene catalogue record and pLannotate feature annotations shown in this document.]
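Description:
pRS420 is an empty yeast–E. coli shuttle vector of the pRS series, about 6.1 kb, designed for high-copy episomal maintenance in yeast with drug rather than auxotrophic selection. According to the depositor's notes it was assembled from two parent plasmids. The backbone is ApaLI-cut pRS425, which supplies the 2μ origin. The kanMX cassette was taken from AatII-cut pRS400 and takes the place of a nutritional marker. The kanMX module confers G418 resistance in yeast, so the plasmid can be used in prototrophic strains or in strains whose auxotrophic markers are already in use. The 2μ origin supports multicopy replication in yeast. In E. coli the plasmid is propagated from a high-copy ColE1/pUC-type origin and selected with ampicillin through the AmpR (β-lactamase) gene and its own promoter.

The cloning region is the pBluescript-style polylinker common to the pRS vectors. It is a multiple cloning site flanked by opposing T7 and T3 phage promoters, set within a lacZα fragment downstream of the lac promoter, lac operator and CAP binding site. In the parental design this arrangement allows blue/white screening of inserts. An f1 origin is also present, which permits single-stranded DNA production with helper phage. Short bom, rop and lacI fragments in the annotation are remnants of the bacterial backbone and are not functional elements.

The record lists no insert, and although the plasmid is catalogued as a yeast expression vector, no yeast promoter or terminator flanks the polylinker. Any cloned gene must therefore bring its own regulatory sequences. The vector suits restriction-based cloning of genomic fragments or complete expression cassettes for multicopy or overexpression studies under G418 selection.
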