Addgene plasmid #11259: pRS420
Purpose: (Empty Backbone)
Depositing lab: Fred Cross. Depositing organization: Rockefeller University.
Backbone
  Vector backbone: pRS420
  Backbone size (bp): 6098
  Vector type: Yeast Expression
  Selectable markers: Neomycin (select with G418)
Growth in bacteria
  Bacterial resistance: Ampicillin, 100 μg/mL
  Growth temperature: 37°C
  Growth strain: DH5alpha
  Copy number: High Copy
Gene/Insert
  Gene/Insert name: None
  Cloning method: Restriction Enzyme
  Sequencing primers: 5′ T7; 3′ M13R
Resource information
  A portion of this plasmid was derived from a plasmid made by: pRS400 from Jef Boeke.
Terms and licenses: Academic/Nonprofit Terms; Industry Terms: Not Available to Industry
Depositor comments: pRS400 + pRS425 --> pRS420. Insert is KanMX (G418 resistance) from AatII-cut pRS400. Backbone is ApaLI-cut pRS425 (2 micron plasmid).
How to cite: pRS420 was a gift from Fred Cross (Addgene plasmid # 11259 ; http://n2t.net/addgene:11259 ; RRID:Addgene_11259)
