>Addgene plasmid #11259 | pRS420 | addgene partial sequence | sequence record 18130 | T7 5'-TAATACGACTCACTATAGGG-3'
GCTTGATATCGAATTCCTGCAGCCCGGGGGATCCACTAGTTCTAGAGCGGCCGCCACCGCGGTGGAGCTC
CAGCTTTTGTTCCCTTTAGTGAGGGTTAATTGCGCGCTTGGCGTAATCATGGTCATAGCTGTTTCCTGTG
TGAAATTGTTATCCGCTCACAATTCCACACAACATACGAGCCGGAAGCATAAAGTGTAAAGCCTGGGGTG
CCTAATGAGTGAGCTAACTCACATTAATTGCGTTGCGCTCACTGCCCGCTTTCCAGTCGGGAAACCTGTC
GTGCCAGCTGCATTAATGAATCGGCCAACGCGCGGGGAGAGGCGGTTTGCGTATTGGGCGCTCTTCCGCT
TCCTCGCTCACTGACTCGCTGCGCTCGGTCGTTCGGCTGCGGCGAGCGGTATCAGCTCACTCAAAGGCGG
TAATACGGTTATCCACAGAATCAGGGGATAACGCAGGAAAGAACATGTGAGCAAAAGGCCAGCAAAAGGC
CAGGAACCGTAAAAAGGCCGCGTTGCTGGCGTTTTTCCATAGGCTCCGCCCCCCTGACGAGCATCACAAA
AATCGACGCTCAAGTCAGAGGTGGCGAAACCCGACAGGACTATAAAGATACCAGGCGTTTCCCCCTGGAA
GCTCCCTCGTGCGCTCTCCTGTTCCGACCCTGCCGCTTACCGGATACCTGTCCGCCTTTCTCCCTTCGGG
AAGCGTGGCGCT
